>Addgene plasmid #100727 | FKBP-beta2(616-951)-GFP Y215A | depositor full sequence | sequence record 189369 | FKBP-beta2(616-951)-GFP Y215A sequence 6100 bps
TAGTTATTAATAGTAATCAATTACGGGGTCATTAGTTCATAGCCCATATATGGAGTTCCGCGTTACATAA
CTTACGGTAAATGGCCCGCCTGGCTGACCGCCCAACGACCCCCGCCCATTGACGTCAATAATGACGTATG
TTCCCATAGTAACGCCAATAGGGACTTTCCATTGACGTCAATGGGTGGAGTATTTACGGTAAACTGCCCA
CTTGGCAGTACATCAAGTGTATCATATGCCAAGTACGCCCCCTATTGACGTCAATGACGGTAAATGGCCC
GCCTGGCATTATGCCCAGTACATGACCTTATGGGACTTTCCTACTTGGCAGTACATCTACGTATTAGTCA
TCGCTATTACCATGGTGATGCGGTTTTGGCAGTACATCAATGGGCGTGGATAGCGGTTTGACTCACGGGG
ATTTCCAAGTCTCCACCCCATTGACGTCAATGGGAGTTTGTTTTGGCACCAAAATCAACGGGACTTTCCA
AAATGTCGTAACAACTCCGCCCCATTGACGCAAATGGGCGGTAGGCGTGTACGGTGGGAGGTCTATATAA
GCAGAGCTGGTTTAGTGAACCGTCAGATCCGCTAGCGCTACCGGACTCAGATCTCGAGAGATCGATGTGA
ATGGGGGCCCTGAACCCGCCAAGAACCTGTACACCATGGGAGTGCAGGTGGAAACCATCTCCCCAGGAGA
CGGGCGCACCTTCCCCAAGCGCGGCCAGACCTGCGTGGTGCACTACACCGGGATGCTTGAAGATGGAAAG
AAATTTGATTCCTCCCGGGACAGAAACAAGCCCTTTAAGTTTATGCTAGGCAAGCAGGAGGTGATCCGAG
GCTGGGAAGAAGGGGTTGCCCAGATGAGTGTGGGTCAGAGAGCCAAACTGACTATATCTCCAGATTATGC
CTATGGTGCCACTGGGCACCCAGGCATCATCCCACCACATGCCACTCTCGTCTTCGATGTGGAGCTTCTA
AAACTGGAACGGTACCGCGGGCCCGGGATCCCCGCCACCATGGAACAGCCTCAGGTTATCCCCTCTCAAG
GTGATCTTCTAGGGGATCTTTTAAACCTTGACCTCGGTCCCCCAGTCAATGTGCCACAGGTGTCCTCCAT
GCAGATGGGAGCAGTGGATCTCCTAGGAGGAGGACTAGATAGTCTGCTTGGCAGTGACCTTGGCGGGGGC
ATTGGAGGAAGTCCGGCAGTGGGACAATCCTTCATCCCATCATCGGTCCCTGCAACCTTTGCTCCTTCAC
CTACACCTGCTGTGGTCAGCAGTGGACTGAATGACCTGTTTGAACTCTCCACAGGGATAGGCATGGCACC
TGGTGGATATGTGGCTCCTAAGGCTGTCTGGCTACCTGCAGTAAAGGCTAAAGGCTTGGAGATTTCCGGA
ACATTTACTCACCGCCAAGGGCACATCTATATGGAAATGAACTTCACCAATAAAGCTCTGCAGCACATGA
CAGATTTTGCAATCCAGTTTAACAAAAATAGCTTTGGTGTCATCCCCAGCACTCCTCTGGCCATCCATAC
ACCACTGATGCCAAACCAGAGCATTGATGTCTCCCTGCCTCTCAATACCTTGGGCCCAGTCATGAAGATG
GAACCTCTGAATAACCTCCAGGTGGCTGTGAAAAACAATATCGATGTCTTCGCCTTCAGCTGCCTCATCC
CACTCAATGTGCTTTTTGTAGAAGATGGCAAAATGGAGCGCCAGGTCTTCCTTGCAACATGGAAGGATAT
TCCCAATGAAAATGAACTTCAGTTTCAGATTAAGGAATGTCATTTAAATGCTGACACTGTTTCCAGCAAG
TTGCAAAACAACAATGTTTATACTATTGCCAAGAGGAATGTGGAAGGGCAGGACATGCTGTACCAATCCC
TGAAGCTCACTAATGGCATTTGGATTTTGGCCGAACTACGTATCCAGCCAGGAAACCCCAATTACACGCT
GTCACTGAAGTGTAGAGCTCCTGAAGTCTCTCAATACATCTATCAGGTCTACGACAGCATTTTGAAAAAC
TTACCGGTCGCCACCATGGTGAGCAAGGGCGAGGAGCTGTTCACCGGGGTGGTGCCCATCCTGGTCGAGC
TGGACGGCGACGTAAACGGCCACAAGTTCAGCGTGTCCGGCGAGGGCGAGGGCGATGCCACCTACGGCAA
GCTGACCCTGAAGTTCATCTGCACCACCGGCAAGCTGCCCGTGCCCTGGCCCACCCTCGTGACCACCCTG
ACCTACGGCGTGCAGTGCTTCAGCCGCTACCCCGACCACATGAAGCAGCACGACTTCTTCAAGTCCGCCA
TGCCCGAAGGCTACGTCCAGGAGCGCACCATCTTCTTCAAGGACGACGGCAACTACAAGACCCGCGCCGA
GGTGAAGTTCGAGGGCGACACCCTGGTGAACCGCATCGAGCTGAAGGGCATCGACTTCAAGGAGGACGGC
AACATCCTGGGGCACAAGCTGGAGTACAACTACAACAGCCACAACGTCTATATCATGGCCGACAAGCAGA
AGAACGGCATCAAGGTGAACTTCAAGATCCGCCACAACATCGAGGACGGCAGCGTGCAGCTCGCCGACCA
CTACCAGCAGAACACCCCCATCGGCGACGGCCCCGTGCTGCTGCCCGACAACCACTACCTGAGCACCCAG
TCCGCCCTGAGCAAAGACCCCAACGAGAAGCGCGATCACATGGTCCTGCTGGAGTTCGTGACCGCCGCCG
GGATCACTCTCGGCATGGACGAGCTGTACAAGTAAAGCGGCCGCGACTCTAGATCATAATCAGCCATACC
ACATTTGTAGAGGTTTTACTTGCTTTAAAAAACCTCCCACACCTCCCCCTGAACCTGAAACATAAAATGA
ATGCAATTGTTGTTGTTAACTTGTTTATTGCAGCTTATAATGGTTACAAATAAAGCAATAGCATCACAAA
TTTCACAAATAAAGCATTTTTTTCACTGCATTCTAGTTGTGGTTTGTCCAAACTCATCAATGTATCTTAA
GGCGTAAATTGTAAGCGTTAATATTTTGTTAAAATTCGCGTTAAATTTTTGTTAAATCAGCTCATTTTTT
AACCAATAGGCCGAAATCGGCAAAATCCCTTATAAATCAAAAGAATAGACCGAGATAGGGT
[37 nt withheld, positions 3142-3178]
AAAGAACGTGGACTCCAACGTCAAAGG
[49 nt withheld, positions 3206-3254]
T
[91 nt withheld, positions 3256-3346]
G
[124 nt withheld, positions 3348-3471]
CAGGTGGCACTTTTCGGGGAAATGTGCGCGGAACCCCTATTTGTTTATTTTTCTAAATACATTCAAATAT
GTATCCGCTCATGAGACAATAACCCTGATAAATGCTTCAATAATATTGAAAAAGGAAGAGTCCTGAGGCG
GAAAGAACCAGCTGTGGAATGTGTGTCAGTTAGGGTGTGGAAAGTCCCCAGGCTCCCCAGCAGGCAGAAG
TATGCAAAGCATGCATCTCAATTAGTCAGCAACCAGGTGTGGAAAGTCCCCAGGCTCCCCAGCAGGCAGA
AGTATGCAAAGCATGCATCTCAATTAGTCAGCAACCATAGTCCCGCCCCTAACTCCGCCCATCCCGCCCC
TAACTCCGCCCAGTTCCGCCCATTCTCCGCCCCATGGCTGACTAATTTTTTTTATTTATGCAGAGGCCGA
GGCCGCCTCGGCCTCTGAGCTATTCCAGAAGTAGTGAGGAGGCTTTTTTGGAGGCCTAGGCTTTTGCAAA
GATCGATCAAGAGACAGGATGAGGATCGTTTCGCATGATTGAACAAGATGGATTGCACGCAGGTTCTCCG
GCCGCTTGGGTGGAGAGGCTATTCGGCTATGACTGGGCACAACAGACAATCGGCTGCTCTGATGCCGCCG
TGTTCCGGCTGTCAGCGCAGGGGCGCCCGGTTCTTTTTGTCAAGACCGACCTGTCCGGTGCCCTGAATGA
ACTGCAAGACGAGGCAGCGCGGCTATCGTGGCTGGCCACGACGGGCGTTCCTTGCGCAGCTGTGCTCGAC
GTTGTCACTGAAGCGGGAAGGGACTGGCTGCTATTGGGCGAAGTGCCGGGGCAGGATCTCCTGTCATCTC
ACCTTGCTCCTGCCGAGAAAGTATCCATCATGGCTGATGCAATGCGGCGGCTGCATACGCTTGATCCGGC
TACCTGCCCATTCGACCACCAAGCGAAACATCGCATCGAGCGAGCACGTACTCGGATGGAAGCCGGTCTT
GTCGATCAGGATGATCTGGACGAAGAGCATCAGGGGCTCGCGCCAGCCGAACTGTTCGCCAGGCTCAAGG
CGAGCATGCCCGACGGCGAGGATCTCGTCGTGACCCATGGCGATGCCTGCTTGCCGAATATCATGGTGGA
AAATGGCCGCTTTTCTGGATTCATCGACTGTGGCCGGCTGGGTGTGGCGGACCGCTATCAGGACATAGCG
TTGGCTACCCGTGATATTGCTGAAGAGCTTGGCGGCGAATGGGCTGACCGCTTCCTCGTGCTTTACGGTA
TCGCCGCTCCCGATTCGCAGCGCATCGCCTTCTATCGCCTTCTTGACGAGTTCTTCTGAGCGGGACTCTG
GGGTTCGAAATGACCGACCAAGCGACGCCCAACCTGCCATCACGAGATTTCGATTCCACCGCCGCCTTCT
ATGAAAGGTTGGGCTTCGGAATCGTTTTCCGGGACGCCGGCTGGATGATCCTCCAGCGCGGGGATCTCAT
GCTGGAGTTCTTCGCCCACCCTAGGGGGAGGCTAACTGAAACACGGAAGGAGACAATACCGGAAGGAACC
CGCGCTATGACGGCAATAAAAAGACAGAATAAAACGCACGGTGTTGGGTCGTTTGTTCATAAACGCGGGG
TTCGGTCCCAGGGCTGGCACTCTGTCGATACCCCACCGAGACCCCATTGGGGCCAATACGCCCGCGTTTC
TTCCTTTTCCCCACCCCACCCCCCAAGTTCGGGTGAAGGCCCAGGGCTCGCAGCCAACGTCGGGGCGGCA
GGCCCTGCCATAGCCTCAGGTTACTCATATATACTTTAGATTGATTTAAAACTTCATTTTTAATTTAAAA
GGATCTAGGTGAAGATCCTTTTTGATAATCTCATGACCAAAATCCCTTAACGTGAGTTTTCGTTCCACTG
AGCGTCAGACCCCGTAGAAAAGATCAAAGGATCTTCTTGAGATCCTTTTTTTCTGCGCGTAATCTGCTGC
TTGCAAACAAAAAAACCACCGCTACCAGCGGTGGTTTGTTTGCCGGATCAAGAGCTACCAACTCTTTTTC
CGAAGGTAACTGGCTTCAGCAGAGCGCAGATACCAAATACTGTCCTTCTAGTGTAGCCGTAGTTAGGCCA
CCACTTCAAGAACTCTGTAGCACCGCCTACATACCTCGCTCTGCTAATCCTGTTACCAGTGGCTGCTGCC
AGTGGCGATAAGTCGTGTCTTACCGGGTTGGACTCAAGACGATAGTTACCGGATAAGGCGCAGCGGTCGG
GCTGAACGGGGGGTTCGTGCACACAGCCCAGCTTGGAGCGAACGACCTACACCGAACTGAGATACCTACA
GCGTGAGCTATGAGAAAGCGCCACGCTTCCCGAAGGGAGAAAGGCGGACAGGTATCCGGTAAGCGGCAGG
GTCGGAACAGGAGAGCGCACGAGGGAGCTTCCAGGGGGAAACGCCTGGTATCTTTATAGTCCTGTCGGGT
TTCGCCACCTCTGACTTGAGCGTCGATTTTTGTGATGCTCGTCAGGGGGGCGGAGCCTATGGAAAAACGC
CAGCAACGCGGCCTTTTTACGGTTCCTGGCCTTTTGCTGGCCTTTTGCTCACATGTTCTTTCCTGCGTTA
TCCCCTGATTCTGTGGATAACCGTATTACCGCCATGCAT
Features (pLannotate 1.2.2; 17 found; start..end, strand, type, name):
     61..364     +  enhancer       CMV enhancer: human cytomegalovirus immediate early enhancer
    365..568     +  promoter       CMV promoter: human cytomegalovirus (CMV) immediate early promoter
    591..618     +  misc_feature   MCS (fragment): multiple cloning site
    666..989     +  CDS            FKBP1A: FKB1A_HUMAN - Also known as FKBP1, FKBP12. Experimental evidence at protein level: Swiss-Prot protein existence level 1. Keeps in an inactive conformation TGFBR1, the TGF-beta type I serine/threonine kinase receptor, preventing TGF-beta receptor activation in absence of ligand. Recruits SMAD7 to ACVR1B which prevents the association of SMAD2 and SMAD3 with the activin receptor complex, thereby blocking the activin signal. May modulate the RYR1 calcium channel activity. PPIases accelerate the folding of proteins. It catalyzes the cis-trans isomerization of proline imidic peptide bonds in oligop
    989..1011    +  misc_feature   MCS (fragment): multiple cloning site
   1020..2030    +  CDS            AP2B1 (fragment): AP2B1_BOVIN - Also known as CLAPB1. Experimental evidence at protein level: Swiss-Prot protein existence level 1. Component of the adaptor protein complex 2 (AP-2). Adaptor protein complexes function in protein transport via transport vesicles in different membrane traffic pathways. Adaptor protein complexes are vesicle coat components and appear to be involved in cargo selection and vesicle formation. AP-2 is involved in clathrin-dependent endocytosis in which cargo proteins are incorporated into vesicles surrounded by clathrin (clathrin-coated vesicles, CCVs) which are destined for fusion wi
   2046..2765    +  CDS            EGFP: the original enhanced GFP (Yang et al., 1996) mammalian codon-optimized
   2782..2865    +  CDS            large T antigen (fragment): large T antigen from SV40 (simian virus 40)
   2888..3009    +  polyA_signal   SV40 poly(A) signal: SV40 polyadenylation signal
   3043..3471    -  rep_origin     f1 ori (sequence partly withheld): f1 bacteriophage origin of replication; arrow indicates direction of (+) strand synthesis
   3498..3602    +  promoter       AmpR promoter: bla
   3604..3961    +  promoter       SV40 promoter: SV40 enhancer and early promoter
   3996..4790    +  CDS            NeoR/KanR: aminoglycoside phosphotransferase from Tn5; aph(3')-II (or nptII); confers resistance to neomycin, kanamycin, and G418 (Geneticin®)
   4811..4963    +  CDS            ble (fragment): BLE_KLEPN - Experimental evidence at protein level: Swiss-Prot protein existence level 1. Binding protein with a strong affinity to the bleomycin family of antibiotics. Binds to CL990; an antimitotic-antibiotic compound. From Klebsiella pneumoniae.
   5022..5069    +  polyA_signal   HSV TK poly(A) signal: herpes simplex virus thymidine kinase polyadenylation signal (Cole and Stacy, 1985)
   5160..5176    -  polyA_signal   bGH poly(A) signal (fragment): bovine growth hormone polyadenylation signal
   5398..5986    +  rep_origin     ori: high-copy-number ColE1/pMB1/pBR322/pUC origin of replication
