>Addgene plasmid #100727 | FKBP-beta2(616-951)-GFP Y215A | addgene full sequence | sequence record 193571 | Addgene NGS Result
GCATTAGTTATTAATAGTAATCAATTACGGGGTCATTAGTTCATAGCCCATATATGGAGTTCCGCGTTAC
ATAACTTACGGTAAATGGCCCGCCTGGCTGACCGCCCAACGACCCCCGCCCATTGACGTCAATAATGACG
TATGTTCCCATAGTAACGCCAATAGGGACTTTCCATTGACGTCAATGGGTGGAGTATTTACGGTAAACTG
CCCACTTGGCAGTACATCAAGTGTATCATATGCCAAGTACGCCCCCTATTGACGTCAATGACGGTAAATG
GCCCGCCTGGCATTATGCCCAGTACATGACCTTATGGGACTTTCCTACTTGGCAGTACATCTACGTATTA
GTCATCGCTATTACCATGGTGATGCGGTTTTGGCAGTACATCAATGGGCGTGGATAGCGGTTTGACTCAC
GGGGATTTCCAAGTCTCCACCCCATTGACGTCAATGGGAGTTTGTTTTGGCACCAAAATCAACGGGACTT
TCCAAAATGTCGTAACAACTCCGCCCCATTGACGCAAATGGGCGGTAGGCGTGTACGGTGGGAGGTCTAT
ATAAGCAGAGCTGGTTTAGTGAACCGTCAGATCCGCTAGCGCTACCGGACTCAGATCTCGAGAGATCGAT
GTGAATGGGGGCCCTGAACCCGCCAAGAACCTGTACACCATGGGAGTGCAGGTGGAAACCATCTCCCCAG
GAGACGGGCGCACCTTCCCCAAGCGCGGCCAGACCTGCGTGGTGCACTACACCGGGATGCTTGAAGATGG
AAAGAAATTTGATTCCTCCCGGGACAGAAACAAGCCCTTTAAGTTTATGCTAGGCAAGCAGGAGGTGATC
CGAGGCTGGGAAGAAGGGGTTGCCCAGATGAGTGTGGGTCAGAGAGCCAAACTGACTATATCTCCAGATT
ATGCCTATGGTGCCACTGGGCACCCAGGCATCATCCCACCACATGCCACTCTCGTCTTCGATGTGGAGCT
TCTAAAACTGGAACGGTACCGCGGGCCCGGGATCCCCGCCACCATGGAACAGCCTCAGGTTATCCCCTCT
CAAGGTGATCTTCTAGGGGATCTTTTAAACCTTGACCTCGGTCCCCCAGTCAATGTGCCACAGGTGTCCT
CCATGCAGATGGGAGCAGTGGATCTCCTAGGAGGAGGACTAGATAGTCTGCTTGGCAGTGACCTTGGCGG
GGGCATTGGAGGAAGTCCGGCAGTGGGACAATCCTTCATCCCATCATCGGTCCCTGCAACCTTTGCTCCT
TCACCTACACCTGCTGTGGTCAGCAGTGGACTGAATGACCTGTTTGAACTCTCCACAGGGATAGGCATGG
CACCTGGTGGATATGTGGCTCCTAAGGCTGTCTGGCTACCTGCAGTAAAGGCTAAAGGCTTGGAGATTTC
CGGAACATTTACTCACCGCCAAGGGCACATCTATATGGAAATGAACTTCACCAATAAAGCTCTGCAGCAC
ATGACAGATTTTGCAATCCAGTTTAACAAAAATAGCTTTGGTGTCATCCCCAGCACTCCTCTGGCCATCC
ATACACCACTGATGCCAAACCAGAGCATTGATGTCTCCCTGCCTCTCAATACCTTGGGCCCAGTCATGAA
GATGGAACCTCTGAATAACCTCCAGGTGGCTGTGAAAAACAATATCGATGTCTTCGCCTTCAGCTGCCTC
ATCCCACTCAATGTGCTTTTTGTAGAAGATGGCAAAATGGAGCGCCAGGTCTTCCTTGCAACATGGAAGG
ATATTCCCAATGAAAATGAACTTCAGTTTCAGATTAAGGAATGTCATTTAAATGCTGACACTGTTTCCAG
CAAGTTGCAAAACAACAATGTTTATACTATTGCCAAGAGGAATGTGGAAGGGCAGGACATGCTGTACCAA
TCCCTGAAGCTCACTAATGGCATTTGGATTTTGGCCGAACTACGTATCCAGCCAGGAAACCCCAATTACA
CGCTGTCACTGAAGTGTAGAGCTCCTGAAGTCTCTCAATACATCTATCAGGTCTACGACAGCATTTTGAA
AAACTTACCGGTCGCCACCATGGTGAGCAAGGGCGAGGAGCTGTTCACCGGGGTGGTGCCCATCCTGGTC
GAGCTGGACGGCGACGTAAACGGCCACAAGTTCAGCGTGTCCGGCGAGGGCGAGGGCGATGCCACCTACG
GCAAGCTGACCCTGAAGTTCATCTGCACCACCGGCAAGCTGCCCGTGCCCTGGCCCACCCTCGTGACCAC
CCTGACCTACGGCGTGCAGTGCTTCAGCCGCTACCCCGACCACATGAAGCAGCACGACTTCTTCAAGTCC
GCCATGCCCGAAGGCTACGTCCAGGAGCGCACCATCTTCTTCAAGGACGACGGCAACTACAAGACCCGCG
CCGAGGTGAAGTTCGAGGGCGACACCCTGGTGAACCGCATCGAGCTGAAGGGCATCGACTTCAAGGAGGA
CGGCAACATCCTGGGGCACAAGCTGGAGTACAACTACAACAGCCACAACGTCTATATCATGGCCGACAAG
CAGAAGAACGGCATCAAGGTGAACTTCAAGATCCGCCACAACATCGAGGACGGCAGCGTGCAGCTCGCCG
ACCACTACCAGCAGAACACCCCCATCGGCGACGGCCCCGTGCTGCTGCCCGACAACCACTACCTGAGCAC
CCAGTCCGCCCTGAGCAAAGACCCCAACGAGAAGCGCGATCACATGGTCCTGCTGGAGTTCGTGACCGCC
GCCGGGATCACTCTCGGCATGGACGAGCTGTACAAGTAAAGCGGCCGCGACTCTAGATCATAATCAGCCA
TACCACATTTGTAGAGGTTTTACTTGCTTTAAAAAACCTCCCACACCTCCCCCTGAACCTGAAACATAAA
ATGAATGCAATTGTTGTTGTTAACTTGTTTATTGCAGCTTATAATGGTTACAAATAAAGCAATAGCATCA
CAAATTTCACAAATAAAGCATTTTTTTCACTGCATTCTAGTTGTGGTTTGTCCAAACTCATCAATGTATC
TTAAGGCGTAAATTGTAAGCGTTAATATTTTGTTAAAATTCGCGTTAAATTTTTGTTAAATCAGCTCATT
TTTTAACCAATAGGCCGAAATCGGCAAAATCCCTTATAAATCAAAAGAATAGACCGAGATAGGGT
[37 nt withheld, positions 3146-3182]
AAAGAACGTGGACTCCAACGTCAAAGG
[49 nt withheld, positions 3210-3258]
T
[91 nt withheld, positions 3260-3350]
G
[124 nt withheld, positions 3352-3475]
CAGGTGGCACTTTTCGGGGAAATGTGCGCGGAACCCCTATTTGTTTATTTTTCTAAATACATTCAAATAT
GTATCCGCTCATGAGACAATAACCCTGATAAATGCTTCAATAATATTGAAAAAGGAAGAGTCCTGAGGCG
GAAAGAACCAGCTGTGGAATGTGTGTCAGTTAGGGTGTGGAAAGTCCCCAGGCTCCCCAGCAGGCAGAAG
TATGCAAAGCATGCATCTCAATTAGTCAGCAACCAGGTGTGGAAAGTCCCCAGGCTCCCCAGCAGGCAGA
AGTATGCAAAGCATGCATCTCAATTAGTCAGCAACCATAGTCCCGCCCCTAACTCCGCCCATCCCGCCCC
TAACTCCGCCCAGTTCCGCCCATTCTCCGCCCCATGGCTGACTAATTTTTTTTATTTATGCAGAGGCCGA
GGCCGCCTCGGCCTCTGAGCTATTCCAGAAGTAGTGAGGAGGCTTTTTTGGAGGCCTAGGCTTTTGCAAA
GATCGATCAAGAGACAGGATGAGGATCGTTTCGCATGATTGAACAAGATGGATTGCACGCAGGTTCTCCG
GCCGCTTGGGTGGAGAGGCTATTCGGCTATGACTGGGCACAACAGACAATCGGCTGCTCTGATGCCGCCG
TGTTCCGGCTGTCAGCGCAGGGGCGCCCGGTTCTTTTTGTCAAGACCGACCTGTCCGGTGCCCTGAATGA
ACTGCAAGACGAGGCAGCGCGGCTATCGTGGCTGGCCACGACGGGCGTTCCTTGCGCAGCTGTGCTCGAC
GTTGTCACTGAAGCGGGAAGGGACTGGCTGCTATTGGGCGAAGTGCCGGGGCAGGATCTCCTGTCATCTC
ACCTTGCTCCTGCCGAGAAAGTATCCATCATGGCTGATGCAATGCGGCGGCTGCATACGCTTGATCCGGC
TACCTGCCCATTCGACCACCAAGCGAAACATCGCATCGAGCGAGCACGTACTCGGATGGAAGCCGGTCTT
GTCGATCAGGATGATCTGGACGAAGAGCATCAGGGGCTCGCGCCAGCCGAACTGTTCGCCAGGCTCAAGG
CGAGCATGCCCGACGGCGAGGATCTCGTCGTGACCCATGGCGATGCCTGCTTGCCGAATATCATGGTGGA
AAATGGCCGCTTTTCTGGATTCATCGACTGTGGCCGGCTGGGTGTGGCGGACCGCTATCAGGACATAGCG
TTGGCTACCCGTGATATTGCTGAAGAGCTTGGCGGCGAATGGGCTGACCGCTTCCTCGTGCTTTACGGTA
TCGCCGCTCCCGATTCGCAGCGCATCGCCTTCTATCGCCTTCTTGACGAGTTCTTCTGAGCGGGACTCTG
GGGTTCGAAATGACCGACCAAGCGACGCCCAACCTGCCATCACGAGATTTCGATTCCACCGCCGCCTTCT
ATGAAAGGTTGGGCTTCGGAATCGTTTTCCGGGACGCCGGCTGGATGATCCTCCAGCGCGGGGATCTCAT
GCTGGAGTTCTTCGCCCACCCTAGGGGGAGGCTAACTGAAACACGGAAGGAGACAATACCGGAAGGAACC
CGCGCTATGACGGCAATAAAAAGACAGAATAAAACGCACGGTGTTGGGTCGTTTGTTCATAAACGCGGGG
TTCGGTCCCAGGGCTGGCACTCTGTCGATACCCCACCGAGACCCCATTGGGGCCAATACGCCCGCGTTTC
TTCCTTTTCCCCACCCCACCCCCCAAGTTCGGGTGAAGGCCCAGGGCTCGCAGCCAACGTCGGGGCGGCA
GGCCCTGCCATAGCCTCAGGTTACTCATATATACTTTAGATTGATTTAAAACTTCATTTTTAATTTAAAA
GGATCTAGGTGAAGATCCTTTTTGATAATCTCATGACCAAAATCCCTTAACGTGAGTTTTCGTTCCACTG
AGCGTCAGACCCCGTAGAAAAGATCAAAGGATCTTCTTGAGATCCTTTTTTTCTGCGCGTAATCTGCTGC
TTGCAAACAAAAAAACCACCGCTACCAGCGGTGGTTTGTTTGCCGGATCAAGAGCTACCAACTCTTTTTC
CGAAGGTAACTGGCTTCAGCAGAGCGCAGATACCAAATACTGTTCTTCTAGTGTAGCCGTAGTTAGGCCA
CCACTTCAAGAACTCTGTAGCACCGCCTACATACCTCGCTCTGCTAATCCTGTTACCAGTGGCTGCTGCC
AGTGGCGATAAGTCGTGTCTTACCGGGTTGGACTCAAGACGATAGTTACCGGATAAGGCGCAGCGGTCGG
GCTGAACGGGGGGTTCGTGCACACAGCCCAGCTTGGAGCGAACGACCTACACCGAACTGAGATACCTACA
GCGTGAGCTATGAGAAAGCGCCACGCTTCCCGAAGGGAGAAAGGCGGACAGGTATCCGGTAAGCGGCAGG
GTCGGAACAGGAGAGCGCACGAGGGAGCTTCCAGGGGGAAACGCCTGGTATCTTTATAGTCCTGTCGGGT
TTCGCCACCTCTGACTTGAGCGTCGATTTTTGTGATGCTCGTCAGGGGGGCGGAGCCTATGGAAAAACGC
CAGCAACGCGGCCTTTTTACGGTTCCTGGCCTTTTGCTGGCCTTTTGCTCACATGTTCTTTCCTGCGTTA
TCCCCTGATTCTGTGGATAACCGTATTACCGCCAT
Features (pLannotate 1.2.2; 17 found; start..end, strand, type, name):
     65..368     +  enhancer       CMV enhancer: human cytomegalovirus immediate early enhancer
    369..572     +  promoter       CMV promoter: human cytomegalovirus (CMV) immediate early promoter
    595..622     +  misc_feature   MCS (fragment): multiple cloning site
    670..993     +  CDS            FKBP1A: FKB1A_HUMAN - Also known as FKBP1, FKBP12. Experimental evidence at protein level: Swiss-Prot protein existence level 1. Keeps in an inactive conformation TGFBR1, the TGF-beta type I serine/threonine kinase receptor, preventing TGF-beta receptor activation in absence of ligand. Recruits SMAD7 to ACVR1B which prevents the association of SMAD2 and SMAD3 with the activin receptor complex, thereby blocking the activin signal. May modulate the RYR1 calcium channel activity. PPIases accelerate the folding of proteins. It catalyzes the cis-trans isomerization of proline imidic peptide bonds in oligop
    993..1015    +  misc_feature   MCS (fragment): multiple cloning site
   1024..2034    +  CDS            AP2B1 (fragment): AP2B1_BOVIN - Also known as CLAPB1. Experimental evidence at protein level: Swiss-Prot protein existence level 1. Component of the adaptor protein complex 2 (AP-2). Adaptor protein complexes function in protein transport via transport vesicles in different membrane traffic pathways. Adaptor protein complexes are vesicle coat components and appear to be involved in cargo selection and vesicle formation. AP-2 is involved in clathrin-dependent endocytosis in which cargo proteins are incorporated into vesicles surrounded by clathrin (clathrin-coated vesicles, CCVs) which are destined for fusion wi
   2050..2769    +  CDS            EGFP: the original enhanced GFP (Yang et al., 1996) mammalian codon-optimized
   2786..2869    +  CDS            large T antigen (fragment): large T antigen from SV40 (simian virus 40)
   2892..3013    +  polyA_signal   SV40 poly(A) signal: SV40 polyadenylation signal
   3047..3475    -  rep_origin     f1 ori (sequence partly withheld): f1 bacteriophage origin of replication; arrow indicates direction of (+) strand synthesis
   3502..3606    +  promoter       AmpR promoter: bla
   3608..3965    +  promoter       SV40 promoter: SV40 enhancer and early promoter
   4000..4794    +  CDS            NeoR/KanR: aminoglycoside phosphotransferase from Tn5; aph(3')-II (or nptII); confers resistance to neomycin, kanamycin, and G418 (Geneticin®)
   4815..4967    +  CDS            ble (fragment): BLE_KLEPN - Experimental evidence at protein level: Swiss-Prot protein existence level 1. Binding protein with a strong affinity to the bleomycin family of antibiotics. Binds to CL990; an antimitotic-antibiotic compound. From Klebsiella pneumoniae.
   5026..5073    +  polyA_signal   HSV TK poly(A) signal: herpes simplex virus thymidine kinase polyadenylation signal (Cole and Stacy, 1985)
   5164..5180    -  polyA_signal   bGH poly(A) signal (fragment): bovine growth hormone polyadenylation signal
   5402..5990    +  rep_origin     ori: high-copy-number ColE1/pMB1/pBR322/pUC origin of replication
