[The description below was written by a language model from this plasmid's Addgene catalogue record and pLannotate feature annotations shown in this document.]
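Description:
FKBP-beta2(616-951)-GFP Y215A is a 6.1 kb mammalian expression plasmid built on the pEGFP-N1 backbone. It replicates at high copy in E. coli from a ColE1/pUC-type origin and also carries an f1 phage origin. A single Tn5 aminoglycoside phosphotransferase gene (NeoR/KanR) serves both hosts. It is driven by a bacterial bla-type promoter for kanamycin selection and by the SV40 enhancer/early promoter for G418 selection in mammalian cells, and it ends in an HSV TK polyadenylation signal.

The payload is one open reading frame under the CMV immediate-early enhancer and promoter, terminated by the SV40 poly(A) signal. It encodes human FKBP12 (FKBP1A) at the N terminus, followed by residues 616-951 of human AP2B1 (beta2 adaptin, about 1 kb), then EGFP at the C terminus. The annotation tool's best match for the adaptin segment was the bovine orthologue, but the record gives the species as human. This beta2 fragment is described as a clathrin "hook". The FKBP domain is a standard module for chemically induced dimerisation, so the hook can presumably be recruited on demand to a partner protein. This would trigger ("hot-wire") clathrin-mediated endocytosis, with GFP reporting the fusion's location. The partner construct is not described in the record.

This version is a tyrosine-to-alanine hook mutant, but the record does not state what the substitution does functionally. The numbering is inconsistent: Y215A is the position within the fragment, the mutation field gives Y815A in the full-length protein, and the depositor comment says that numbering follows the shorter isoform and that the change is Y829A in the longer isoform carried here. The depositor and repository-verified sequences give the same feature map, offset by four bases.
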