Addgene plasmid #100727: FKBP-beta2(616-951)-GFP Y215A
Purpose: To express a clathrin "hook" mutant in mammalian cells to hot-wire endocytosis
Depositing lab: Stephen Royle. Depositing organization: University of Warwick. Publication: New tools for "hot-wiring" clathrin-mediated endocytosis with temporal and spatial precision. Wood LA, Larocque G, Clarke NI, Sarkar S, Royle SJ. J Cell Biol. 2017 Sep 27. pii: jcb.201702188. doi: 10.1083/jcb.201702188. PubMed 28954824.
Backbone
  Vector backbone: pEGFP-N1
  Vector type: Mammalian Expression
  Selectable markers: Neomycin (select with G418)
Growth in bacteria
  Bacterial resistance: Kanamycin, 50 μg/mL
  Growth temperature: 37°C
  Growth strain: DH5alpha
  Copy number: High Copy
Gene/Insert
  Gene/Insert name: AP2B1 (alt name: beta2 adaptin)
  Species: H. sapiens (human)
  Insert size (bp): 1008
  Mutation: Long isoform Y215A mutation (Y815A in full length)
  GenBank ID: BC006201 NM_001030006.1
  Entrez Gene: AP2B1 (a.k.a. ADTB2, AP105B, AP2-BETA, CLAPB1)
  Promoter: CMV
  Tag / fusion protein: FKBP (N terminal on insert); GFP (C terminal on insert)
  Cloning method: Restriction Enzyme; 5′ cloning site AgeI (not destroyed); 3′ cloning site XhoI (not destroyed)
  Sequencing primers: 5′ CMV Forward; 3′ -
Terms and licenses: Academic/Nonprofit Terms; Industry Terms: Not Available to Industry
Depositor comments: The mutation numbering in this plasmid refers to the shorter isoform. The mutation in the longer isoform of AP2B1, which is contained in this plasmid, is Y829A.
How to cite: FKBP-beta2(616-951)-GFP Y215A was a gift from Stephen Royle (Addgene plasmid # 100727 ; http://n2t.net/addgene:100727 ; RRID:Addgene_100727)
